>Addgene plasmid #105396 | pJOG174 | addgene full sequence | sequence record 207040 | Addgene NGS Result
GTGGCTCTTCAGTGGACGAAAGGGCCTCGTGATACGCCTATTTTTATAGGTTAATGTCATGATAATAATG
GTTTCTTAGACGTCAGGTGGCACTTTTCGGGGAAATGTGCGCGGAACCCCTATTTGTTTATTTTTCTAAA
TACATTCAAATATGTATCCGCTCATGAGACAATAACCCTGATAAATGCTTCAATAATATTGAAAAAGGAA
GAGTATGCGCTCACGCAACTGGTCCAGAACCTTGACCGAACGCAGCGGTGGTAACGGCGCAGTGGCGGTT
TTCATGGCTTGTTATGACTGTTTTTTTTTGGGGTACAGTCTATGCCTCGGGCATCCAAGCAGCAAGCGCG
TTACGCCGTGGGTCGATGTTTGATGTTATGGAGCAGCAACGATGTTACGCAGCAGGGCAGTCGCCCTAAA
ACAAAGTTAAACATCATGAGGGAAGCGGTGATCGCCGAAGTATCGACTCAACTATCAGAGGTAGTTGGCG
TCATCGAGCGCCATCTCGAACCGACGTTGCTGGCCGTACATTTGTACGGCTCCGCAGTGGATGGCGGCCT
GAAGCCACACAGCGATATTGATTTGCTGGTTACGGTGACCGTAAGGCTTGATGAAACAACGCGGCGAGCT
TTGATCAACGACCTTTTGGAAACTTCGGCTTCCCCTGGAGAGAGCGAGATTCTCCGCGCTGTAGAAGTCA
CCATTGTTGTGCACGACGACATCATTCCGTGGCGTTATCCAGCTAAGCGCGAACTGCAATTTGGAGAATG
GCAGCGCAATGACATTCTTGCAGGTATCTTCGAGCCAGCCACGATCGACATTGATCTGGCTATCTTGCTG
ACAAAAGCAAGAGAACATAGCGTTGCCTTGGTAGGTCCAGCGGCGGAGGAACTCTTTGATCCGGTTCCTG
AACAGGATCTATTTGAGGCGCTAAATGAAACCTTAACGCTATGGAACTCGCCGCCCGACTGGGCTGGCGA
TGAGCGAAATGTAGTGCTTACGTTGTCCCGCATTTGGTACAGCGCAGTAACCGGCAAAATCGCGCCGAAG
GATGTCGCTGCCGACTGGGCAATGGAGCGCCTGCCGGCCCAGTATCAGCCCGTCATACTTGAAGCTAGAC
AGGCTTATCTTGGACAAGAAGAAGATCGCTTGGCCTCGCGCGCAGATCAGTTGGAAGAATTTGTCCATTA
CGTAAAAGGCGAGATCACCAAGGTAGTCGGCAAATAACTGTCAGACCAAGTTTACTCATATATACTTTAG
ATTGATTTAAAACTTCATTTTTAATTTAAAAGGATCTAGGTGAAGATCCTTTTTGATAATCTCATGACCA
AAATCCCTTAACGTGAGTTTTCGTTCCACTGAGCGTCAGACCCCGTAGAAAAGATCAAAGGATCTTCTTG
AGATCCTTTTTTTCTGCGCGTAATCTGCTGCTTGCAAACAAAAAAACCACCGCTACCAGCGGTGGTTTGT
TTGCCGGATCAAGAGCTACCAACTCTTTTTCCGAAGGTAACTGGCTTCAGCAGAGCGCAGATACCAAATA
CTGTTCTTCTAGTGTAGCCGTAGTTAGGCCACCACTTCAAGAACTCTGTAGCACCGCCTACATACCTCGC
TCTGCTAATCCTGTTACCAGTGGCTGCTGCCAGTGGCGATAAGTCGTGTCTTACCGGGTTGGACTCAAGA
CGATAGTTACCGGATAAGGCGCAGCGGTCGGGCTGAACGGGGGGTTCGTGCACACAGCCCAGCTTGGAGC
GAACGACCTACACCGAACTGAGATACCTACAGCGTGAGCTATGAGAAAGCGCCACGCTTCCCGAAGGGAG
AAAGGCGGACAGGTATCCGGTAAGCGGCAGGGTCGGAACAGGAGAGCGCACGAGGGAGCTTCCAGGGGGA
AACGCCTGGTATCTTTATAGTCCTGTCGGGTTTCGCCACCTCTGACTTGAGCGTCGATTTTTGTGATGCT
CGTCAGGGGGGCGGAGCCTATGGAAAAACGCCAGCAACGCGGCCTTTTTACGGTTCCTGGCCTTTTGCTG
GCCTTTTGCTCACATGTTCTTTCCTGCGTTATCCCCTGATTCTGTGGATAACCGTATTACCGCCTTTGAG
TGAGCTGATACCGCTCGCCGCAGCCGAACGACCGAGCGCAGCGAGTCAGTGAGCGAGGAAGCGGAAGAGC
GCCCAATACGCAAACCGCCTCTCCCCGCGCGTTGGCCGATTCATTAATCACTCTGTGGTCTCATTCGGCT
GTGAGCAAGGGCGAGGAGCTGTTCACCGGGGTGGTGCCCATCCTGGTCGAGCTGGACGGCGACGTAAACG
GCCACAAGTTCAGCGTGTCCGGCGAGGGCGAGGGCGATGCCACCTACGGCAAGCTGACCCTGAAGCTGAT
CTGCACCACCGGCAAGCTGCCCGTGCCCTGGCCCACCCTCGTGACCACCCTGGGCTACGGCCTGCAGTGC
TTCGCCCGCTACCCCGACCACATGAAGCAGCACGACTTCTTCAAGTCCGCCATGCCCGAAGGCTACGTCC
AGGAGCGCACCATCTTCTTCAAGGACGACGGCAACTACAAGACCCGCGCCGAGGTGAAGTTCGAGGGCGA
CACCCTGGTGAACCGCATCGAGCTGAAGGGCATCGACTTCAAGGAGGACGGCAACATCCTGGGGCACAAG
CTGGAGTACAACTACAACAGCCACAACGTCTATATCACCGCCGACAAGCAGAAGAACGGCATCAAGGCCA
ACTTCAAGATCCGCCACAACATCGAGGACGGCGGCGTGCAGCTCGCCGACCACTACCAGCAGAACACCCC
CATCGGCGACGGCCCCGTGCTGCTGCCCGACAACCACTACCTGAGCTACCAGTCCAAGCTGAGCAAGGAT
CCCAACGAGAAGCGCGATCACATGGTCCTGCTGGAGTTCGTGACCGCCGCCGGGATCACTCTCGGCATGG
ACGAGCTGTACAAATGAGCTTTGAGACCACGAA
Features (pLannotate 1.2.2; 7 found; start..end, strand, type, name):
    110..214     +  promoter       AmpR promoter: bla
    205..285     -  CDS            int (fragment): INT2_ECOLX - Protein inferred from homology: Swiss-Prot protein existence level 3. Putative integrase believed to be involved in the insertion of antibiotic resistance genes into plasmids and transposons. From Escherichia coli.
    373..429     +  CDS            GmR (fragment): gentamycin acetyltransferase; aacC1; confers resistance to gentamycin
    436..1224    +  CDS            aadA: S3AD_ECOLX - Experimental evidence at protein level: Swiss-Prot protein existence level 1. Mediates bacterial resistance to the antibiotics streptomycin and spectinomycin. From Escherichia coli.
   1398..1986    +  rep_origin     ori: high-copy-number ColE1/pMB1/pBR322/pUC origin of replication
   2169..2218    +  CDS            lacI (fragment): lac repressor; lacI; The lac repressor binds to the lac operator to inhibit transcription in E. coli. This inhibition can be relieved by adding lactose or isopropyl-β-D-thiogalactopyranoside (IPTG).
   2241..2954    +  CDS            mVenus: mVenus is a basic (constitutively fluorescent) yellow fluorescent protein published in 2006, derived from Aequorea victoria. It is reported to be a rapidly-maturing monomer with moderate acid sensitivity.
