[The description below was written by a language model from this plasmid's Addgene catalogue record and pLannotate feature annotations shown in this document.]
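Description:
pJOG174 is a small (about 3 kb) Modular Cloning (MoClo) part plasmid built on the pAGM1301 backbone, belonging to a published set of plant parts and accessory vectors for the MoClo Golden Gate assembly system. It is a bacterial storage and donor plasmid rather than an expression vector. It replicates in E. coli from a high-copy ColE1/pUC-type origin and is selected with spectinomycin through an aadA streptomycin/spectinomycin adenylyltransferase gene, which lies downstream of a bla (AmpR) promoter annotation. The short integrase, gentamicin acetyltransferase and lacI fragments picked up by the automated annotation appear to be non-functional remnants of the resistance cassette's origin and of the backbone's cloning region.

The payload is the coding sequence of mVenus, a monomeric, rapidly maturing yellow fluorescent protein derived from Aequorea victoria GFP. Internal BsaI and BpiI recognition sites have been removed ("domesticated") so the sequence survives the type IIS digestion–ligation reactions on which MoClo depends. The module was inserted using BpiI sites that were destroyed during cloning. In standard MoClo practice such level 0 parts are then released with BsaI and joined in defined order to promoter, other coding and terminator modules, though the record does not state the flanking overhangs or which position in a transcription unit (for example, an N- or C-terminal tag) this module occupies. No promoter or terminator for mVenus is annotated, consistent with a bare part. It serves as a reusable fluorescent reporter or fusion-tag building block for assembling multi-part constructs, chiefly for plant expression.
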