Addgene plasmid #105396: pJOG174
Purpose: Synthetic biology
Depositing lab: Johannes Stuttmann. Depositing organization: Martin-Luther-Universitaet Halle-Wittenberg. Publication: Peripheral infrastructure vectors and an extended set of plant parts for the Modular Cloning system. Gantner J, Ordon J, Ilse T, Kretschmer C, Gruetzner R, Lofke C, Dagdas Y, Burstenbinder K, Marillonnet S, Stuttmann J. PLoS One. 2018 May 30;13(5):e0197185. doi: 10.1371/journal.pone.0197185. eCollection 2018. PubMed 29847550.
Backbone
  Vector backbone: pAGM1301 (Engler et al., 2014)
  Vector type: Synthetic Biology
Growth in bacteria
  Bacterial resistance: Spectinomycin, 50 μg/mL
  Growth temperature: 37°C
  Growth strain: DH5alpha
  Copy number: High Copy
Gene/Insert
  Gene/Insert name: mVenus (GFP variant)
  Mutation: BsaI/ BpiI restriction sites removed
  Cloning method: Restriction Enzyme; 5′ cloning site BpiI (destroyed during cloning); 3′ cloning site BpiI (destroyed during cloning)
  Sequencing primers: 5′ CTTTGAGTGAGCTGATACCG; 3′ GGGTTCCGCGCACATTTC
Terms and licenses: Academic/Nonprofit Terms; Industry Terms: Not Available to Industry
How to cite: pJOG174 was a gift from Johannes Stuttmann (Addgene plasmid # 105396 ; http://n2t.net/addgene:105396 ; RRID:Addgene_105396)
